>Addgene plasmid #15225 | GIT1A-FLAG | addgene full sequence | sequence record 371463 | Addgene NGS Result
GTGATGCGGTTTTGGCAGTACATCAATGGGCGTGGATAGCGGTTTGACTCACGGGGATTTCCAAGTCTCC
ACCCCATTGACGTCAATGGGAGTTTGTTTTGGCACCAAAATCAACGGGACTTTCCAAAATGTCGTAACAA
CTCCGCCCCATTGACGCAAATGGGCGGTAGGCGTGTACGGTGGGAGGTCTATATAAGCAGAGCTGGTTTA
GTGAACCGTCAGATCCGCTAGCGCTACCGGACTCAGATCTCGACATGTCCCGAAAGGGGCCGCGAGCGGA
GGTGTGTGCGGACTGCAGCGCCCCGGACCCTGGCTGGGCATCCATCAGCAGGGGTGTGCTGGTGTGTGAC
GAGTGCTGCAGCGTGCACCGGAGCCTGGGACGCCACATCTCCATTGTCAAGCACCTTCGCCACAGCGCCT
GGCCTCCCACGCTGCTGCAGATGGTGCACACGCTTGCCAGCAACGGGGCCAACTCCATCTGGGAGCACTC
CCTGCTGGACCCCGCACAAGTGCAGAGCGGCCGGCGTAAAGCCAACCCCCAAGACAAAGTCCACCCCATC
AAGTCAGAGTTCATCAGGGCCAAGTACCAGATGCTGGCATTTGTGCACAAGCTTCCCTGCCGGGACGATG
ATGGAGTCACCGCCAAAGACCTCAGCAAGCAACTACACTCGAGCGTGCGGACAGGCAACCTGGAGACATG
TCTGCGCCTGCTCTCCCTGGGTGCCCAGGCCAACTTCTTCCACCCAGAGAAGGGCACCACACCTCTGCAC
GTGGCTGCCAAGGCAGGACAGACACTGCAGGCCGAGCTGCTTGTAGTGTATGGGGCTGACCCTGGCTCCC
CTGATGTTAATGGCCGCACACCCATTGACTATGCCAGGCAGGCGGGGCACCATGAGCTGGCGGAAAGGCT
GGTTGAGTGCCAATATGAGCTCACTGACCGGCTGGCCTTCTACCTCTGTGGACGCAAGCCGGATCACAAG
AATGGGCATTACATCATCCCACAGATGGCTGACAGATCTCGGCAAAAGTGCATGTCTCAGAGCCTTGACT
TATCCGAATTGGCCAAAGCTGCTAAGAAGAAGCTGCAGGCGCTCAGCAACCGGCTTTTTGAGGAACTCGC
CATGGACGTGTATGACGAGGTGGATCGAAGAGAAAATGATGCAGTGTGGCTGGCTACCCAAAACCACAGC
ACTCTGGTGACAGAGCGCAGTGCCGTGCCCTTCCTGCCTGTTAACCCGGAATACTCAGCCACGCGGAATC
AGGGGCGACAAAAGCTGGCCCGCTTTAATGCCCGAGAGTTTGCCACCTTGATCATCGACATTCTCAGTGA
GGCCAAGCGGAGACAGCAGGGCAAGAGCCTGAGCAGCCCCACAGACAACCTCGAGCTGTCTCTGCGGAGC
CAGAGTGACCTCGACGACCAACACGACTACGACAGCGTGGCCTCTGACGAGGACACAGACCAGGAGCCCC
TGCGCAGCACCGGCGCCACTCGGAGCAACCGGGCCCGGAGCATGGACTCCTCGGACGTGTCTGACGGGGC
TGTGACGCTGCAGGAGTACCTGGAGCTGAAGAAGGCCTTGGCTACATCGGAGGCAAAGGTGCAGCAGCTC
ATGAAGGTCAACAGTAGCCTGAGCGACGAGCTCCGGAGGCTGCAGCGAGAGATCCACAAGCTGCAGGCGA
AGAACCTGCAGCTCCGGCAGCCTCCAGGGCCGGTGCCCACACCTCCACTCCCCAGTGAACGGGCGGAACA
CACACCCATGGCGCCAGGCGGGAGCACACACCGCAGGGATCGCCAGGCCTTTTCCATGTATGAACCTGGC
TCTGCCCTGAAGCCCTTTGGGGGCCCCCCTGGGGACGAGCTCACTACGCGGCTGCAGCCTTTCCACAGCA
CTGAGCTAGAGGACGACGCCATCTATTCAGTGCACGTCCCTGCTGGCCTTTACCGGATCCGGAAAGGGGT
GTCTGCCTCAGCTGTGCCCTTCACTCCCTCCTCCCCGCTGCCGTCCTGCTCCCAGGAGGGAAGCCGCCAC
ACGAGCAAGCTTTCCCGCCACGGCAGTGGAGCCGACAGTGACTATGAGAACACGCAAAGTGGGGACCCAC
TGCTGGGGCTGGAAGGGAAGAGGTTTCTAGAGCTGGGCAAAGAGGAAGACTTCCACCCAGAGCTGGAAAG
CCTGGATGGAGACCTAGATCCTGGGCTTCCCAGCACAGAGGATGTCATCTTGAAGACAGAGCAGGTCACC
AAGAACATTCAGGAACTGTTGCGGGCAGCCCAGGAGTTCAAGCATGACAGCTTCGTGCCCTGCTCAGAGA
AGATCCATTTGGCTGTGACCGAGATGGCCTCCCTCTTCCCAAAGAGGCCAGCCCTGGAGCCAGTGCGGAG
CTCACTGCGGCTGCTCAACGCCAGCGCCTACCGGCTGCAGAGTGAGTGCCGGAAGACAGTGCCCCCAGAG
CCCGGCGCCCCAGTGGACTTCCAGCTGCTGACTCAGCAGGTGATCCAGTGCGCCTATGACATCGCCAAGG
CTGCCAAGCAGCTGGTCACCATCACCACCCGAGAGAAGAAGCAGTCGACAGATTACAAGGATGACGACGA
TAAGTAGCGGCCGCGACTCTAGATCATAATCAGCCATACCACATTTGTAGAGGTTTTACTTGCTTTAAAA
AACCTCCCACACCTCCCCCTGAACCTGAAACATAAAATGAATGCAATTGTTGTTGTTAACTTGTTTATTG
CAGCTTATAATGGTTACAAATAAAGCAATAGCATCACAAATTTCACAAATAAAGCATTTTTTTCACTGCA
TTCTAGTTGTGGTTTGTCCAAACTCATCAATGTATCTTAAGGCGTAAATTGTAAGCGTTAATATTTTGTT
AAAATTCGCGTTAAATTTTTGTTAAATCAGCTCATTTTTTAACCAATAGGCCGAAATCGGCAAAATCCCT
TATAAATCAAAAGAATAGACCGAGATAGGGT
[37 nt withheld, positions 2972-3008]
AAAGAACGTGGACTCCAACGTCAAAGG
[49 nt withheld, positions 3036-3084]
T
[91 nt withheld, positions 3086-3176]
G
[124 nt withheld, positions 3178-3301]
CAGGTGGCACTTTTCGGGGAAATGTGCGCGGAACCCCTATTTGTTTATTTTTCTAAATACATTCAAATAT
GTATCCGCTCATGAGACAATAACCCTGATAAATGCTTCAATAATATTGAAAAAGGAAGAGTCCTGAGGCG
GAAAGAACCAGCTGTGGAATGTGTGTCAGTTAGGGTGTGGAAAGTCCCCAGGCTCCCCAGCAGGCAGAAG
TATGCAAAGCATGCATCTCAATTAGTCAGCAACCAGGTGTGGAAAGTCCCCAGGCTCCCCAGCAGGCAGA
AGTATGCAAAGCATGCATCTCAATTAGTCAGCAACCATAGTCCCGCCCCTAACTCCGCCCATCCCGCCCC
TAACTCCGCCCAGTTCCGCCCATTCTCCGCCCCATGGCTGACTAATTTTTTTTATTTATGCAGAGGCCGA
GGCCGCCTCGGCCTCTGAGCTATTCCAGAAGTAGTGAGGAGGCTTTTTTGGAGGCCTAGGCTTTTGCAAA
GATCGATCAAGAGACAGGATGAGGATCGTTTCGCATGATTGAACAAGATGGATTGCACGCAGGTTCTCCG
GCCGCTTGGGTGGAGAGGCTATTCGGCTATGACTGGGCACAACAGACAATCGGCTGCTCTGATGCCGCCG
TGTTCCGGCTGTCAGCGCAGGGGCGCCCGGTTCTTTTTGTCAAGACCGACCTGTCCGGTGCCCTGAATGA
ACTGCAAGACGAGGCAGCGCGGCTATCGTGGCTGGCCACGACGGGCGTTCCTTGCGCAGCTGTGCTCGAC
GTTGTCACTGAAGCGGGAAGGGACTGGCTGCTATTGGGCGAAGTGCCGGGGCAGGATCTCCTGTCATCTC
ACCTTGCTCCTGCCGAGAAAGTATCCATCATGGCTGATGCAATGCGGCGGCTGCATACGCTTGATCCGGC
TACCTGCCCATTCGACCACCAAGCGAAACATCGCATCGAGCGAGCACGTACTCGGATGGAAGCCGGTCTT
GTCGATCAGGATGATCTGGACGAAGAGCATCAGGGGCTCGCGCCAGCCGAACTGTTCGCCAGGCTCAAGG
CGAGCATGCCCGACGGCGAGGATCTCGTCGTGACCCATGGCGATGCCTGCTTGCCGAATATCATGGTGGA
AAATGGCCGCTTTTCTGGATTCATCGACTGTGGCCGGCTGGGTGTGGCGGACCGCTATCAGGACATAGCG
TTGGCTACCCGTGATATTGCTGAAGAGCTTGGCGGCGAATGGGCTGACCGCTTCCTCGTGCTTTACGGTA
TCGCCGCTCCCGATTCGCAGCGCATCGCCTTCTATCGCCTTCTTGACGAGTTCTTCTGAGCGGGACTCTG
GGGTTCGAAATGACCGACCAAGCGACGCCCAACCTGCCATCACGAGATTTCGATTCCACCGCCGCCTTCT
ATGAAAGGTTGGGCTTCGGAATCGTTTTCCGGGACGCCGGCTGGATGATCCTCCAGCGCGGGGATCTCAT
GCTGGAGTTCTTCGCCCACCCTAGGGGGAGGCTAACTGAAACACGGAAGGAGACAATACCGGAAGGAACC
CGCGCTATGACGGCAATAAAAAGACAGAATAAAACGCACGGTGTTGGGTCGTTTGTTCATAAACGCGGGG
TTCGGTCCCAGGGCTGGCACTCTGTCGATACCCCACCGAGACCCCATTGGGGCCAATACGCCCGCGTTTC
TTCCTTTTCCCCACCCCACCCCCCAAGTTCGGGTGAAGGCCCAGGGCTCGCAGCCAACGTCGGGGCGGCA
GGCCCTGCCATAGCCTCAGGTTACTCATATATACTTTAGATTGATTTAAAACTTCATTTTTAATTTAAAA
GGATCTAGGTGAAGATCCTTTTTGATAATCTCATGACCAAAATCCCTTAACGTGAGTTTTCGTTCCACTG
AGCGTCAGACCCCGTAGAAAAGATCAAAGGATCTTCTTGAGATCCTTTTTTTCTGCGCGTAATCTGCTGC
TTGCAAACAAAAAAACCACCGCTACCAGCGGTGGTTTGTTTGCCGGATCAAGAGCTACCAACTCTTTTTC
CGAAGGTAACTGGCTTCAGCAGAGCGCAGATACCAAATACTGTTCTTCTAGTGTAGCCGTAGTTAGGCCA
CCACTTCAAGAACTCTGTAGCACCGCCTACATACCTCGCTCTGCTAATCCTGTTACCAGTGGCTGCTGCC
AGTGGCGATAAGTCGTGTCTTACCGGGTTGGACTCAAGACGATAGTTACCGGATAAGGCGCAGCGGTCGG
GCTGAACGGGGGGTTCGTGCACACAGCCCAGCTTGGAGCGAACGACCTACACCGAACTGAGATACCTACA
GCGTGAGCTATGAGAAAGCGCCACGCTTCCCGAAGGGAGAAAGGCGGACAGGTATCCGGTAAGCGGCAGG
GTCGGAACAGGAGAGCGCACGAGGGAGCTTCCAGGGGGAAACGCCTGGTATCTTTATAGTCCTGTCGGGT
TTCGCCACCTCTGACTTGAGCGTCGATTTTTGTGATGCTCGTCAGGGGGGCGGAGCCTATGGAAAAACGC
CAGCAACGCGGCCTTTTTACGGTTCCTGGCCTTTTGCTGGCCTTTTGCTCACATGTTCTTTCCTGCGTTA
TCCCCTGATTCTGTGGATAACCGTATTACCGCCATGCATTAGTTATTAATAGTAATCAATTACGGGGTCA
TTAGTTCATAGCCCATATATGGAGTTCCGCGTTACATAACTTACGGTAAATGGCCCGCCTGGCTGACCGC
CCAACGACCCCCGCCCATTGACGTCAATAATGACGTATGTTCCCATAGTAACGCCAATAGGGACTTTCCA
TTGACGTCAATGGGTGGAGTATTTACGGTAAACTGCCCACTTGGCAGTACATCAAGTGTATCATATGCCA
AGTACGCCCCCTATTGACGTCAATGACGGTAAATGGCCCGCCTGGCATTATGCCCAGTACATGACCTTAT
GGGACTTTCCTACTTGGCAGTACATCTACGTATTAGTCATCGCTATTACCATG
Features (pLannotate 1.2.2; 15 found; start..end, strand, type, name):
      1..204     +  promoter       CMV promoter: human cytomegalovirus (CMV) immediate early promoter
    227..253     +  misc_feature   MCS (fragment): multiple cloning site
    255..2564    +  CDS            Git1: GIT1_MOUSE - Experimental evidence at protein level: Swiss-Prot protein existence level 1. GTPase-activating protein for ADP ribosylation factor family members, including ARF1. Multidomain scaffold protein that interacts with numerous proteins and therefore participates in many cellular functions, including receptor internalization, focal adhesion remodeling, and signaling by both G protein-coupled receptors and tyrosine kinase receptors (By similarity). Through PAK1 activation, positively regulates microtubule nucleation during interphase. Plays a role in the regulation of cytokinesis; for th
   2570..2594    +  CDS            3xFLAG (fragment): three tandem FLAG® epitope tags
   2612..2695    +  CDS            large T antigen (fragment): large T antigen from SV40 (simian virus 40)
   2718..2839    +  polyA_signal   SV40 poly(A) signal: SV40 polyadenylation signal
   2873..3301    -  rep_origin     f1 ori (sequence partly withheld): f1 bacteriophage origin of replication; arrow indicates direction of (+) strand synthesis
   3328..3432    +  promoter       AmpR promoter: bla
   3434..3791    +  promoter       SV40 promoter: SV40 enhancer and early promoter
   3826..4620    +  CDS            NeoR/KanR: aminoglycoside phosphotransferase from Tn5; aph(3')-II (or nptII); confers resistance to neomycin, kanamycin, and G418 (Geneticin®)
   4641..4793    +  CDS            ble (fragment): BLE_KLEPN - Experimental evidence at protein level: Swiss-Prot protein existence level 1. Binding protein with a strong affinity to the bleomycin family of antibiotics. Binds to CL990; an antimitotic-antibiotic compound. From Klebsiella pneumoniae.
   4852..4899    +  polyA_signal   HSV TK poly(A) signal: herpes simplex virus thymidine kinase polyadenylation signal (Cole and Stacy, 1985)
   4990..5006    -  polyA_signal   bGH poly(A) signal (fragment): bovine growth hormone polyadenylation signal
   5228..5816    +  rep_origin     ori: high-copy-number ColE1/pMB1/pBR322/pUC origin of replication
   5991..6294    +  enhancer       CMV enhancer: human cytomegalovirus immediate early enhancer
