[The description below was written by a language model from this plasmid's Addgene catalogue record and pLannotate feature annotations shown in this document.]
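Description:
GIT1A-FLAG is a mammalian expression plasmid built on the Clontech pEGFP-N1 backbone that drives expression of G protein-coupled receptor kinase-interacting protein 1 (GIT1) with a C-terminal FLAG epitope. The insert was placed between XhoI (destroyed during cloning) and NotI. No EGFP coding sequence appears in the feature table, which is consistent with the reporter having been removed, so the product is FLAG-tagged rather than fluorescent. Transcription comes from the human CMV immediate early enhancer and promoter and terminates at the SV40 polyadenylation signal. The GIT1 open reading frame of about 2.3 kb is followed directly by a short FLAG sequence, which the annotation tool scored as a fragment of 3xFLAG. The catalogue lists the insert as human, whereas the automated annotation matched the coding sequence to the mouse GIT1 protein entry; the record does not resolve this. Quality-control sequencing also noted three amino acid differences (L425V, E476K and L583P) relative to a reference protein, with unknown functional consequence.

The plasmid replicates at high copy number in E. coli from a pUC-type ColE1 origin and also carries an f1 origin. A single Tn5 aminoglycoside phosphotransferase gene serves both hosts. A bacterial bla-type promoter drives it for kanamycin selection, and the SV40 enhancer/early promoter drives it for G418 selection of stably transfected mammalian cells, with an HSV TK polyadenylation signal downstream. The small large T antigen, ble and bGH fragments in the table are probably backbone remnants or partial matches rather than functional parts.

GIT1 is an ARF GTPase-activating and scaffold protein involved in focal adhesion remodelling. The associated publication studied its role in signalling complexes that regulate protrusion and cell migration, and the FLAG tag allows detection or immunoprecipitation of the expressed protein.
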