Addgene plasmid #15225: GIT1A-FLAG
Depositing lab: Rick Horwitz. Depositing organization: University of Virginia. Publication: GIT1 functions in a motile, multi-molecular signaling complex that regulates protrusive activity and cell migration. Manabe R, Kovalenko M, Webb DJ, Horwitz AR. J Cell Sci. 2002 Apr 1. 115(Pt 7):1497-510. PubMed 11896197.
Backbone
  Vector backbone: pEGFP-N1
  Backbone manufacturer: Clontech
  Backbone size w/o insert (bp): 4000
  Vector type: Mammalian Expression
  Selectable markers: Neomycin (select with G418)
Growth in bacteria
  Bacterial resistance: Kanamycin, 50 μg/mL
  Growth temperature: 37°C
  Growth strain: DH5alpha
  Copy number: High Copy
Gene/Insert
  Gene/Insert name: G protein coupled receptor kinase-interacting protein 1 (alt name: GIT1)
  Species: H. sapiens (human)
  Insert size (bp): 2200
  Entrez Gene: GIT1 (a.k.a. p95-APP1)
  Tag / fusion protein: flag (C terminal on insert)
  Cloning method: Restriction Enzyme; 5′ cloning site Xho1 (destroyed during cloning); 3′ cloning site Not1 (not destroyed)
  Sequencing primers: 5′ CMV immediate early gene forward primer
Terms and licenses: Academic/Nonprofit Terms; Industry Terms: Not Available to Industry
Depositor comments: Addgene QC sequence analysis identified L425V, E476K, and L583P discrepancies relative to Genbank ID: NP_001078923.1. It is unknown what, if any, impact these may have on plasmid function.
How to cite: GIT1A-FLAG was a gift from Rick Horwitz (Addgene plasmid # 15225 ; http://n2t.net/addgene:15225 ; RRID:Addgene_15225)
