>Addgene plasmid #15225 | GIT1A-FLAG | addgene partial sequence | sequence record 21702 | 15225 with CMV-F
TTAGCAGAGCTGGTTNGTGAACCGTCAGATCCGCTAGCGCTACCGGACTCAGATCTCGACATGTCCCGAA
AGGGGCCGCGAGCGGAGGTGTGTGCGGACTGCAGCGCCCCGGACCCTGGCTGGGCATCCATCAGCAGGGG
TGTGCTGGTGTGTGACGAGTGCTGCAGCGTGCACCGGAGCCTGGGACGCCACATCTCCATTGTCAAGCAC
CTTCGCCACAGCGCCTGGCCTCCCACGCTGCTGCAGATGGTGCACACGCTTGCCAGCAACGGGGCCAACT
CCATCTGGGAGCACTCCCTGCTGGACCCCGCACAAGTGCAGAGCGGCCGGCGTAAAGCCAACCCCCAAGA
CAAAGTCCACCCCATCAAGTCAGAGTTCATCAGGGCCAAGTACCAGATGCTGGCATTTGTGCACAAGCTT
CCCTGCCGGGACGATGATGGAGTCACCGCCAAAGACCTCAGCAAGCAACTACACTCGAGCGTGCGGACAG
GCAACCTGGAGACATGTCTGCGCCTGCTCTCCCTGGGTGCCCAGGCCAACTTCTTCCACCCAGAGAAGGG
CACCACACCTCTGCACGTGGCTGCCAAGGCAGGACAGACACTGCAGGCCGAGCTGCTTGTAGTGTATGGG
GCTGACCCTGGCTCCCCTGATGTTAATGGCCGCACACCCATTGACTATGCCAGGCAGGCGGGGCACCATG
AGCTGGCGGAAAGGCTGGTTGAGTGCCAATATGAGCTCACTGACCGGCTGGCCTTCTACCTCTGTGGACG
CAAGCCGGATCACAAGAATGGGCATTACATCATCCCACAGATGGCTGACAGATCTCGGCAAAAGTGCATG
TCTCAGAGCCTTGACTTATCCGAATTGGCCAAAGCTGCTAAGAAGAA
