>Addgene plasmid #15225 | GIT1A-FLAG | addgene partial sequence | sequence record 36657 | pEXFP-3 5'-CAGGTTCAGGGGGAGGTGTGG-3'
GTACATAACTCTACAATGTGGTATGGCTGATTATGATCTAGAGTCGCGGCCGCTACTTATCGTCGTCATC
CTTGTAATCTGTCGACTGCTTCTTCTCTCGGGTGGTGATGGTGACCAGCTGCTTGGCAGCCTTGGCGATG
TCATAGGCGCACTGGATCACCTGCTGAGTCAGCAGCTGGAAGTCCACTGGGGCGCCGGGCTCTGGGGGCA
CTGTCTTCCGGCACTCACTCTGCAGCCGGTAGGCGCTGGCGTTGAGCAGCCGCAGTGAGCTCCGCACTGG
CTCCAGGGCTGGCCTCTTTGGGAAGAGGGAGGCCATCTCGGTCACAGCCAAATGGATCTTCTCTGAGCAG
GGCACGAAGCTGTCATGCTTGAACTCCTGGGCTGCCCGCAACAGTTCCTGAATGTTCTTGGTGACCTGCT
CTGTCTTCAAGATGACATCCTCTGTGCTGGGAAGCCCAGGATCTAGGTCTCCATCCAGGCTTTCCAGCTC
TGGGTGGAAGTCTTCCTCTTTGCCCAGCTCTAGAAACCTCTTCCCTTCCAGCCCCAGCAGTGGGTCCCCA
CTTTGCGTGTTCTCATAGTCACTGTCGGCTCCACTGCCGTGGCGGGAAAGCTTGCTCGTGTGGCGGCTTC
CCTCCTGGGAGCAGGACGGCAGCGGGGAGGAGGGAGTGAAGGGCACAGCTGAGGCAGACACCCCTTTCCG
GATCCGGTAAAGGCCAGCAGGGACGTGCACTGAATAGATGGCGTCGTCCTCTAGCTCAGTGCTGTGGAAA
GGCTGCAGCCGCGTAGTGAGCTCGTCCCCAGGGGGGCCCCCAAAGGGCTTCAGGGCAGAGCCAGGTTCAT
ACATGGAAAAGGCCTGGCGATCCCTGCGGTGTGTGCTCCCGCCTGGCGCCATGGGTGTGTGTTCCGCCCG
TTCACTGGGAATGGANGTGTGGCACGGCCTGAAGNTGCGACTCAGTTTNNNGANTGGATNNACCATGA
